Addgene plasmid #66226: AVPR1B-Tango
Purpose: Expression of G protein-coupled receptors for PRESTO-Tango: parallel receptorome expression and screening via transcriptional output, with transcriptional activation following arrestin translocation
Depositing lab: Bryan Roth. Depositing organization: University of North Carolina at Chapel Hill. Publication: PRESTO-Tango as an open-source resource for interrogation of the druggable human GPCRome. Kroeze WK, Sassano MF, Huang XP, Lansu K, McCorvy JD, Giguere PM, Sciaky N, Roth BL. Nat Struct Mol Biol. 2015 May;22(5):362-9. doi: 10.1038/nsmb.3014. Epub 2015 Apr 20. PubMed 25895059.
Backbone
  Vector backbone: empty Tango
  Backbone size w/o insert (bp): 6632
  Vector type: Mammalian Expression
  Selectable markers: Neomycin (select with G418)
Growth in bacteria
  Bacterial resistance: Ampicillin, 100 μg/mL
  Growth temperature: 37°C
  Growth strain: DH5alpha
  Copy number: High Copy
Gene/Insert
  Gene/Insert name: AVPR1B
  Species: H. sapiens (human)
  Insert size (bp): 1272
  Entrez Gene: AVPR1B (a.k.a. AVPR3, V1bR, VPR3)
  Promoter: CMV
  Tag / fusion protein: FLAG (N terminal on backbone)
  Cloning method: Restriction Enzyme; 5′ cloning site NotI (not destroyed); 3′ cloning site XhoI (unknown if destroyed)
  Sequencing primers: 5′ CMV-F; 3′ Tet-R
Terms and licenses: Academic/Nonprofit Terms; Industry Terms: Not Available to Industry
Depositor comments: Please note: Most of the PRESTO-Tango vectors do not contain the XhoI cut site downstream of the tTA sequence and instead carry an XbaI site. If you need to perform an XhoI digest we recommend sequencing with a forward primer at the C-terminus of tTA to determine which of the two sites is present. Suggested primer: 5-gagctccacttagacggcgagg-3. Original backbone was pcDNA3.1(+). These plasmids were generated as part of the Illuminating the Druggable Genome (IDG) program sponsored by the NIH Common Fund. The goal of this program is to identify, gather, and distribute information and resources for proteins that currently are not well-studied yet belong to commonly drug-targeted protein families: protein kinases, non-olfactory G-protein coupled receptors (GPCRs), and ion channels. The IDG program is designed to develop fundamental research tools for understudied proteins, elucidate their function, and disseminate the IDG-related resources and data to the greater scientific community.
How to cite: AVPR1B-Tango was a gift from Bryan Roth (Addgene plasmid # 66226 ; http://n2t.net/addgene:66226 ; RRID:Addgene_66226)
