[The description below was written by a language model from this plasmid's Addgene catalogue record.]
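Description:
AVPR1B-Tango is a mammalian expression plasmid from the PRESTO-Tango collection, a resource of G protein-coupled receptor constructs for parallel screening of receptor activation through a transcriptional readout. It is built on an "empty Tango" backbone of about 6.6 kb that was derived from pcDNA3.1(+). The plasmid is propagated at high copy in E. coli under ampicillin selection. It also carries a neomycin resistance marker, so transfected mammalian cells can be selected with G418.

The insert is the human arginine vasopressin receptor 1B gene (AVPR1B, also called V1bR or AVPR3), about 1.3 kb, cloned by restriction digestion and expressed from the CMV promoter. The backbone supplies an N-terminal FLAG tag, which is generally useful for detecting receptor expression. The depositor comments refer to a tTA (tetracycline transactivator) sequence downstream of the receptor. This fits the Tango principle given in the stated purpose: arrestin translocation to the activated receptor leads to transcriptional activation, so ligand engagement is converted into a reporter signal independent of the receptor's G protein coupling. The record does not itemise the other elements of the Tango module, such as linker, protease cleavage site or added C-terminal tail, and no feature table is provided to confirm them. The reporter and arrestin components of the assay are also not described as part of this plasmid.

The 5′ NotI cloning site is retained. The depositor cautions that most vectors in the series carry an XbaI site rather than XhoI downstream of tTA, so the 3′ site should be confirmed by sequencing. The construct was produced under a programme aimed at providing tools for understudied druggable proteins. It is typically used to profile compounds for agonist activity at AVPR1B.
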