>Addgene plasmid #66226 | AVPR1B-Tango | depositor partial sequence | sequence record 113065 | empty Tango
GACGGATCGGGAGATCTCCCGATCCCCTATGGTGCACTCTCAGTACAATCTGCTCTGATGCCGCATAGTT
AAGCCAGTATCTGCTCCCTGCTTGTGTGTTGGAGGTCGCTGAGTAGTGCGCGAGCAAAATTTAAGCTACA
ACAAGGCAAGGCTTGACCGACAATTGCATGAAGAATCTGCTTAGGGTTAGGCGTTTTGCGCTGCTTCGCG
ATGTACGGGCCAGATATACGCGTTGACATTGATTATTGACTAGTTATTAATAGTAATCAATTACGGGGTC
ATTAGTTCATAGCCCATATATGGAGTTCCGCGTTACATAACTTACGGTAAATGGCCCGCCTGGCTGACCG
CCCAACGACCCCCGCCCATTGACGTCAATAATGACGTATGTTCCCATAGTAACGCCAATAGGGACTTTCC
ATTGACGTCAATGGGTGGAGTATTTACGGTAAACTGCCCACTTGGCAGTACATCAAGTGTATCATATGCC
AAGTACGCCCCCTATTGACGTCAATGACGGTAAATGGCCCGCCTGGCATTATGCCCAGTACATGACCTTA
TGGGACTTTCCTACTTGGCAGTACATCTACGTATTAGTCATCGCTATTACCATGGTGATGCGGTTTTGGC
AGTACATCAATGGGCGTGGATAGCGGTTTGACTCACGGGGATTTCCAAGTCTCCACCCCATTGACGTCAA
TGGGAGTTTGTTTTGGCACCAAAATCAACGGGACTTTCCAAAATGTCGTAACAACTCCGCCCCATTGACG
CAAATGGGCGGTAGGCGTGTACGGTGGGAGGTCTATATAAGCAGAGCTCTCTGGCTAACTAGAGAACCCA
CTGCTTACTGGCTTATCGAAATTAATACGACTCACTATAGGGAGACCCAAGCTGGCTAGCGTTTAAACTT
AAGCTTGGTACCGAGCTCGGATCCACTAGTCCAGTGTGGTGGAATTCTGCAGATATCCAGCACAGTGGCG
GCCGCGCCACCATGAAGACGATCATCGCCCTGAGCTACATCTTCTGCCTGGTATTCGCCGACTACAAGGA
CGATGATGACGCCAGCATCGATACCGGTGGACGCACCCCACCCAGCCTGGGTCCCCAAGATGAGTCCTGC
ACCACCGCCAGCTCCTCCCTGGCCAAGGACACTTCATCGACCGGTGAGAACCTGTACTTCCAGCTAAGAT
TAGATAAAAGTAAAGTGATTAACAGCGCATTAGAGCTGCTTAATGAGGTCGGAATCGAAGGTTTAACAAC
CCGTAAACTCGCCCAGAAGCTAGGTGTAGAGCAGCCTACATTGTATTGGCATGTAAAAAATAAGCGGGCT
TTGCTCGACGCCTTAGCCATTGAGATGTTAGATAGGCACCATACTCACTTTTGCCCTTTAGAAGGGGAAA
GCTGGCAAGATTTTTTACGTAATAACGCTAAAAGTTTTAGATGTGCTTTACTAAGTCATCGCGATGGAGC
AAAAGTACATTTAGGTACACGGCCTACAGAAAAACAGTATGAAACTCTCGAAAATCAATTAGCCTTTTTA
TGCCAACAAGGTTTTTCACTAGAGAATGCATTATATGCACTCAGCGCTGTGGGGCATTTTACTTTAGGTT
GCGTATTGGAAGATCAAGAGCATCAAGTCGCTAAAGAAGAAAGGGAAACACCTACTACTGATAGTATGCC
GCCATTATTACGACAAGCTATCGAATTATTTGATCACCAAGGTGCAGAGCCAGCCTTCTTATTCGGCCTT
GAATTGATCATATGCGGATTAGAAAAACAACTTAAATGTGAAAGTGGGTCCGCGTACAGCCGCGCGCGTA
CGAAAAACAATTACGGGTCTACCATCGAGGGCCTGCTCGATCTCCCGGACGACGACGCCCCCGAAGAGGC
GGGGCTGGCGGCTCCGCGCCTGTCCTTTCTCCCCGCGGGACACACGCGCAGACTGTCGACGGCCCCCCCG
ACCGATGTCAGCCTGGGGGACGAGCTCCACTTAGACGGCGAGGACGTGGCGATGGCGCATGCCGACGCGC
TAGACGATTTCGATCTGGACATGTTGGGGGACGGGGATTCCCCGGGTCCGGGATTTACCCCCCACGACTC
CGCCCCCTACGGCGCTCTGGATATGGCCGACTTCGAGTTTGAGCAGATGTTTACCGATGCCCTTGGAATT
GACGAGTACGGTGGGTAGCTCGAGTCTAGAGGGCCCGTTTAAACCCGCTGATCAGCCTCGACTGTGCCTT
CTAGTTGCCAGCCATCTGTTGTTTGCCCCTCCCCCGTGCCTTCCTTGACCCTGGAAGGTGCCACTCCCAC
TGTCCTTTCCTAATAAAATGAGGAAATTGCATCGCATTGTCTGAGTAGGTGTCATTCTATTCTGGGGGGT
GGGGTGGGGCAGGACAGCAAGGGGGAGGATTGGGAAGACAATAGCAGGCATGCTGGGGATGCGGTGGGCT
CTATGGCTTCTGAGGCGGAAAGAACCAGCTGGGGCTCTAGGGGGTATCCCC
[124 nt withheld, positions 2502-2625]
C
[91 nt withheld, positions 2627-2717]
A
[49 nt withheld, positions 2719-2767]
CCTTTGACGTTGGAGTCCACGTTCTTT
[37 nt withheld, positions 2795-2831]
ACCCTATCTCGGTCTATTCTTTTGATTTATAAGGGATTTTGCCGATTTCGGCCTATTGGTTAAAAAATGA
GCTGATTTAACAAAAATTTAACGCGAATTAATTCTGTGGAATGTGTGTCAGTTAGGGTGTGGAAAGTCCC
CAGGCTCCCCAGCAGGCAGAAGTATGCAAAGCATGCATCTCAATTAGTCAGCAACCAGGTGTGGAAAGTC
CCCAGGCTCCCCAGCAGGCAGAAGTATGCAAAGCATGCATCTCAATTAGTCAGCAACCATAGTCCCGCCC
CTAACTCCGCCCATCCCGCCCCTAACTCCGCCCAGTTCCGCCCATTCTCCGCCCCATGGCTGACTAATTT
TTTTTATTTATGCAGAGGCCGAGGCCGCCTCTGCCTCTGAGCTATTCCAGAAGTAGTGAGGAGGCTTTTT
TGGAGGCCTAGGCTTTTGCAAAAAGCTCCCGGGAGCTTGTATATCCATTTTCGGATCTGATCAAGAGACA
GGATGAGGATCGTTTCGCATGATTGAACAAGATGGATTGCACGCAGGTTCTCCGGCCGCTTGGGTGGAGA
GGCTATTCGGCTATGACTGGGCACAACAGACAATCGGCTGCTCTGATGCCGCCGTGTTCCGGCTGTCAGC
GCAGGGGCGCCCGGTTCTTTTTGTCAAGACCGACCTGTCCGGTGCCCTGAATGAACTGCAGGACGAGGCA
GCGCGGCTATCGTGGCTGGCCACGACGGGCGTTCCTTGCGCAGCTGTGCTCGACGTTGTCACTGAAGCGG
GAAGGGACTGGCTGCTATTGGGCGAAGTGCCGGGGCAGGATCTCCTGTCATCTCACCTTGCTCCTGCCGA
GAAAGTATCCATCATGGCTGATGCAATGCGGCGGCTGCATACGCTTGATCCGGCTACCTGCCCATTCGAC
CACCAAGCGAAACATCGCATCGAGCGAGCACGTACTCGGATGGAAGCCGGTCTTGTCGATCAGGATGATC
TGGACGAAGAGCATCAGGGGCTCGCGCCAGCCGAACTGTTCGCCAGGCTCAAGGCGCGCATGCCCGACGG
CGAGGATCTCGTCGTGACCCATGGCGATGCCTGCTTGCCGAATATCATGGTGGAAAATGGCCGCTTTTCT
GGATTCATCGACTGTGGCCGGCTGGGTGTGGCGGACCGCTATCAGGACATAGCGTTGGCTACCCGTGATA
TTGCTGAAGAGCTTGGCGGCGAATGGGCTGACCGCTTCCTCGTGCTTTACGGTATCGCCGCTCCCGATTC
GCAGCGCATCGCCTTCTATCGCCTTCTTGACGAGTTCTTCTGAGCGGGACTCTGGGGTTCGAAATGACCG
ACCAAGCGACGCCCAACCTGCCATCACGAGATTTCGATTCCACCGCCGCCTTCTATGAAAGGTTGGGCTT
CGGAATCGTTTTCCGGGACGCCGGCTGGATGATCCTCCAGCGCGGGGATCTCATGCTGGAGTTCTTCGCC
CACCCCAACTTGTTTATTGCAGCTTATAATGGTTACAAATAAAGCAATAGCATCACAAATTTCACAAATA
AAGCATTTTTTTCACTGCATTCTAGTTGTGGTTTGTCCAAACTCATCAATGTATCTTATCATGTCTGTAT
ACCGTCGACCTCTAGCTAGAGCTTGGCGTAATCATGGTCATAGCTGTTTCCTGTGTGAAATTGTTATCCG
CTCACAATTCCACACAACATACGAGCCGGAAGCATAAAGTGTAAAGCCTGGGGTGCCTAATGAGTGAGCT
AACTCACATTAATTGCGTTGCGCTCACTGCCCGCTTTCCAGTCGGGAAACCTGTCGTGCCAGCTGCATTA
ATGAATCGGCCAACGCGCGGGGAGAGGCGGTTTGCGTATTGGGCGCTCTTCCGCTTCCTCGCTCACTGAC
TCGCTGCGCTCGGTCGTTCGGCTGCGGCGAGCGGTATCAGCTCACTCAAAGGCGGTAATACGGTTATCCA
CAGAATCAGGGGATAACGCAGGAAAGAACATGTGAGCAAAAGGCCAGCAAAAGGCCAGGAACCGTAAAAA
GGCCGCGTTGCTGGCGTTTTTCCATAGGCTCCGCCCCCCTGACGAGCATCACAAAAATCGACGCTCAAGT
CAGAGGTGGCGAAACCCGACAGGACTATAAAGATACCAGGCGTTTCCCCCTGGAAGCTCCCTCGTGCGCT
CTCCTGTTCCGACCCTGCCGCTTACCGGATACCTGTCCGCCTTTCTCCCTTCGGGAAGCGTGGCGCTTTC
TCATAGCTCACGCTGTAGGTATCTCAGTTCGGTGTAGGTCGTTCGCTCCAAGCTGGGCTGTGTGCACGAA
CCCCCCGTTCAGCCCGACCGCTGCGCCTTATCCGGTAACTATCGTCTTGAGTCCAACCCGGTAAGACACG
ACTTATCGCCACTGGCAGCAGCCACTGGTAACAGGATTAGCAGAGCGAGGTATGTAGGCGGTGCTACAGA
GTTCTTGAAGTGGTGGCCTAACTACGGCTACACTAGAAGAACAGTATTTGGTATCTGCGCTCTGCTGAAG
CCAGTTACCTTCGGAAAAAGAGTTGGTAGCTCTTGATCCGGCAAACAAACCACCGCTGGTAGCGGTTTTT
TTGTTTGCAAGCAGCAGATTACGCGCAGAAAAAAAGGATCTCAAGAAGATCCTTTGATCTTTTCTACGGG
GTCTGACGCTCAGTGGAACGAAAACTCACGTTAAGGGATTTTGGTCATGAGATTATCAAAAAGGATCTTC
ACCTAGATCCTTTTAAATTAAAAATGAAGTTTTAAATCAATCTAAAGTATATATGAGTAAACTTGGTCTG
ACAGTTACCAATGCTTAATCAGTGAGGCACCTATCTCAGCGATCTGTCTATTTCGTTCATCCATAGTTGC
CTGACTCCCCGTCGTGTAGATAACTACGATACGGGAGGGCTTACCATCTGGCCCCAGTGCTGCAATGATA
CCGCGAGACCCACGCTCACCGGCTCCAGATTTATCAGCAATAAACCAGCCAGCCGGAAGGGCCGAGCGCA
GAAGTGGTCCTGCAACTTTATCCGCCTCCATCCAGTCTATTAATTGTTGCCGGGAAGCTAGAGTAAGTAG
TTCGCCAGTTAATAGTTTGCGCAACGTTGTTGCCATTGCTACAGGCATCGTGGTGTCACGCTCGTCGTTT
GGTATGGCTTCATTCAGCTCCGGTTCCCAACGATCAAGGCGAGTTACATGATCCCCCATGTTGTGCAAAA
AAGCGGTTAGCTCCTTCGGTCCTCCGATCGTTGTCAGAAGTAAGTTGGCCGCAGTGTTATCACTCATGGT
TATGGCAGCACTGCATAATTCTCTTACTGTCATGCCATCCGTAAGATGCTTTTCTGTGACTGGTGAGTAC
TCAACCAAGTCATTCTGAGAATAGTGTATGCGGCGACCGAGTTGCTCTTGCCCGGCGTCAATACGGGATA
ATACCGCGCCACATAGCAGAACTTTAAAAGTGCTCATCATTGGAAAACGTTCTTCGGGGCGAAAACTCTC
AAGGATCTTACCGCTGTTGAGATCCAGTTCGATGTAACCCACTCGTGCACCCAACTGATCTTCAGCATCT
TTTACTTTCACCAGCGTTTCTGGGTGAGCAAAAACAGGAAGGCAAAATGCCGCAAAAAAGGGAATAAGGG
CGACACGGAAATGTTGAATACTCATACTCTTCCTTTTTCAATATTATTGAAGCATTTATCAGGGTTATTG
TCTCATGAGCGGATACATATTTGAATGTATTTAGAAAAATAAACAAATAGGGGTTCCGCGCACATTTCCC
CGAAAAGTGCCACCTGACGTC
