>Addgene plasmid #66226 | AVPR1B-Tango | depositor partial sequence | sequence record 113066 | AVPR1B
ATGGACTCTGGCCCTCTCTGGGATGCAAACCCTACCCCGCGGGGGACCCTGAGCGCGCCCAATGCAACTA
CCCCATGGCTGGGCCGCGATGAGGAACTGGCAAAAGTAGAGATCGGGGTTCTTGCCACTGTTCTGGTGTT
GGCTACTGGCGGGAATCTGGCCGTTCTTCTGACTCTTGGCCAACTGGGGAGAAAGAGGTCACGAATGCAC
CTTTTCGTGCTGCACCTGGCACTGACAGATCTCGCAGTGGCCCTCTTCCAGGTGCTGCCCCAACTGCTGT
GGGACATAACATATCGGTTCCAGGGACCTGATCTGCTCTGCCGGGCTGTAAAGTATCTGCAGGTCCTTTC
CATGTTTGCCTCCACCTACATGCTCTTGGCTATGACCCTCGATCGGTACCTTGCCGTATGCCACCCCCTG
CGCAGCCTGCAGCAACCCGGGCAGAGCACGTATCTCCTGATCGCTGCGCCCTGGTTGCTGGCGGCCATTT
TCTCTCTGCCTCAGGTCTTCATCTTCTCTTTGAGGGAGGTCATTCAGGGTTCAGGCGTTCTGGACTGCTG
GGCTGATTTTGGGTTTCCGTGGGGCCCGCGGGCCTACCTGACCTGGACTACACTCGCCATATTCGTTCTG
CCTGTGACCATGCTGACCGCATGTTACAGTCTGATCTGCCATGAAATTTGCAAGAATCTGAAAGTGAAAA
CACAAGCGTGGCGCGTAGGTGGTGGAGGTTGGCGGACATGGGATCGCCCAAGCCCATCCACCCTGGCTGC
TACCACACGGGGACTGCCGTCCAGGGTGTCCTCCATTAACACTATCTCCAGGGCCAAAATTCGCACCGTG
AAGATGACCTTCGTGATCGTACTGGCCTACATTGCTTGCTGGGCCCCCTTTTTCTCCGTGCAGATGTGGT
CTGTGTGGGACAAGAATGCTCCGGACGAGGACAGTACCAATGTCGCCTTCACAATCTCCATGCTGTTGGG
AAACCTGAATAGTTGTTGTAACCCATGGATTTATATGGGATTTAATTCTCATCTGCTCCCCAGACCCCTC
CGACATCTGGCATGCTGCGGTGGGCCACAGCCTAGGATGCGGAGACGCCTCAGCGACGGAAGCCTGTCCT
CTCGCCACACCACTTTGCTGACCCGCTCATCCTGTCCCGCTACCCTCTCCCTGAGTCTGTCCCTTACCCT
GAGTGGCAGGCCGCGCCCCGAAGAGTCCCCGAGAGACCTGGAGCTTGCAGATGGAGAGGGCACGGCAGAG
ACAATCATTTTT
