>Addgene plasmid #66226 | AVPR1B-Tango | addgene partial sequence | sequence record 117037 | CMV-F 5'-CGCAAATGGGCGGTAGGCGTG-3'
TCTCTGGCTAACTAGAGAACCCACTGCTTACTGGCTTATCGAAATTAATACGACTCACTATAGGGAGACC
CAAGCTGGCTAGCGTTTAAACTTAAGCTTGGTACCGAGCTCGGATCCACTAGTCCAGTGTGGTGGAATTC
TGCAGATATCCAGCACAGTGGCGGCCGCGCCACCATGAAGACGATCATCGCCCTGAGCTACATCTTCTGC
CTGGTATTCGCCGACTACAAGGACGATGATGACGCCAGCATCGATATGGACTCTGGCCCTCTCTGGGATG
CAAACCCTACCCCGCGGGGGACCCTGAGCGCGCCCAATGCAACTACCCCATGGCTGGGCCGCGATGAGGA
ACTGGCAAAAGTAGAGATCGGGGTTCTTGCCACTGTTCTGGTGTTGGCTACTGGCGGGAATCTGGCCGTT
CTTCTGACTCTTGGCCAACTGGGGAGAAAGAGGTCACGAATGCACCTTTTCGTGCTGCACCTGGCACTGA
CAGATCTCGCAGTGGCCCTCTTCCAGGTGCTGCCCCAACTGCTGTGGGACATAACATATCGGTTCCAGGG
ACCTGATCTGCTCTGCCGGGCTGTAAAGTATCTGCAGGTCCTTTCCATGTTTGCCTCCACCTACATGCTC
TTGGCTATGACCCTCGATCGGTACCTTGCCGTATGCCACCCCCTGCGCAGCCTGCAGCAACCCGGGCAGA
GCACGTATCTCCTGATCGCTGCGCCCTGGTTGCTGGCGGCCATTTTCTCTCTGCCTCAGGTCTTCATCTT
CTCTTTGAGGGAGGTCATTCAGGGTTCAGGCGTTCTGGACTGCTGGGCTGATTTTGGGTTTCCGTGGGGC
CCGCGGGCCTACCTGACCTGGACTACACTCGCCATATTCGTTCTGCCTGTGACCATGCTGACCGCATGTT
ACAGTCTGATCTGCCATGAAATTTGCAAGAATCTGAAAGTGAAAACACAAGCGTGGCGCGTAGGTGGTGG
AGGTTGGCGGACATGGGATCGCCCAAGCCCATCCACCCTGGCTGCTACCACACGGGGACTGCCGTCCAGG
GTGTCCTCCATTAACACTATCTC
