>Addgene plasmid #66226 | AVPR1B-Tango | addgene partial sequence | sequence record 117701 | Tet-R 5'-GGCGAGTTTACGGGTTGTTA-3'
CTCTAATGCGCTGTTAATCACTTTACTTTTATCTAATCTTAGCTGGAAGTACAGGTTCTCACCGGTCGAT
GAAGTGTCCTTGGCCAGGGAGGAGCTGGCGGTGGTGCAGGACTCATCTTGGGGACCCAGGCTGGGTGGGG
TGCGTCCACCGGTATCGATAAAAATGATTGTCTCTGCCGTGCCCTCTCCATCTGCAAGCTCCAGGTCTCT
CGGGGACTCTTCGGGGCGCGGCCTGCCACTCAGGGTAAGGGACAGACTCAGGGAGAGGGTAGCGGGACAG
GATGAGCGGGTCAGCAAAGTGGTGTGGCGAGAGGACAGGCTTCCGTCGCTGAGGCGTCTCCGCATCCTAG
GCTGTGGCCCACCGCAGCATGCCAGATGTCGGAGGGGTCTGGGGAGCAGATGAGAATTAAATCCCATATA
AATCCATGGGTTACAACAACTATTCAGGTTTCCCAACAGCATGGAGATTGTGAAGGCGACATTGGTACTG
TCCTCGTCCGGAGCATTCTTGTCCCACACAGACCACATCTGCACGGAGAAAAAGGGGGCCCAGCAAGCAA
TGTAGGCCAGTACGATCACGAAGGTCATCTTCACGGTGCGAATTTTGGCCCTGGAGATAGTGTTAATGGA
GGACACCCTGGACGGCAGTCCCCGTGTGGTAGCAGCCAGGGTGGATGGGCTTGGGCGATCCCATGTCCGC
CAACCTCCACCACCTACGCGCCACGCTTGTGTTTTCACTTTCAGATTCTTGCAAATTTCATGGCAGATCA
GACTGTAACATGCGGTCAGCATGGTCACAGGCAGAACGAATATGGCGAGTGTAGTCCAGGTCAGGTAGGC
CCGCGGGCCCCACGGAAACCCAAAATCAGCCCAGCAGTCCAGAACGCCTGAACCCTGAATGACCTCCCTC
AAAGAGAAGATGAAGACCTGAGGCAGAGAGAAAATGGCCGCCAGCAACCAGGGCGCAGCGATCAGGAGAT
ACGTGCTCTGCCCGGGTTGCTGCAGGCTGC
